Addgene plasmid #230272: AiP12980 - pAAV-AiE0364h-minBG-SYFP2-WPRE3-BGHpA (Alias: CN2980)
Purpose: AiE0364h is an enhancer sequence, designed to drive AAV-mediated transgene expression in specific populations of brain cells
Depositing lab: Allen Institute for Brain Science & Boaz Levi. Depositing organization: Allen Institute. Publication: A suite of enhancer AAVs and transgenic mouse lines for genetic access to cortical cell types. Ben-Simon Y, Hooper M, Narayan S, Daigle TL, Dwivedi D, Way SW, Oster A, Stafford DA, Mich JK, Taormina MJ, Martinez RA, Opitz-Araya X, Roth JR, Alexander JR, Allen S, Amster A, Arbuckle J, Ayala A, Baker PM, Bakken TE, Barcelli T, Barta S, Bendrick J, Bertagnolli D, Bielstein C, Bishwakarma P, Bowlus J, Boyer G, Brouner K, Casian B, Casper T, Chakka AB, Chakrabarty R, Chance RK, Chavan S, Clark M, Colbert K, Collman F, Daniel S, Departee M, DiValentin P, Donadio N, Dotson N, Egdorf T, Fliss T, Gabitto M, Garcia J, Gary A, Gasperini M, Gloe J, Goldy J, Gore BB, Graybuck L, Greisman N, Haeseleer F, Halterman C, Haradon Z, Hastings SD, Helback O, Ho W, Hockemeyer D, Huang C, Huff S, Hunker A, Johansen N, Jones D, Juneau Z, Kalmbach B, Kannan M, Khem S, Kussick E, Kutsal R, Larsen R, Lee C, Lee AY, Leibly M, Lenz GH, Li S, Liang E, Lusk N, Madigan Z, Malloy J, Malone J, McCue R, Melchor J, Mollenkopf T, Moosman S, Morin E, Newman D, Ng L, Ngo K, Omstead V, Otto S, Oyama A, Pena N, Pham T, Phillips E, Pom CA, Potekhina L, Ransford S, Ray PL, Rette D, Reynoldson C, Rimorin C, Rocha D, Ruiz A, Sanchez REA, Sawyer L, Sedeno-Cortes A, Sevigny JP, Shapovalova N, Shepard N, Shulga L, Sigler AR, Siverts L, Soliman S, Somasundaram S, Staats B, Stewart K, Szelenyi E, Tieu M, Trader C, Tran A, van Velthoven CTJ, Walker M, Wang Y, Weed N, Wirthlin M, Wood T, Wynalda B, Yao Z, Zhou T, Ariza J, Dee N, Reding M, Ronellenfitch K, Mufti S, Sunkin SM, Smith KA, Esposito L, Waters J, Thyagarajan B, Yao S, Lein ES, Zeng H, Levi BP, Ngai J, Ting JT, Tasic B. Cell. 2025 May 16:S0092-8674(25)00513-6. doi: 10.1016/j.cell.2025.05.002. PubMed 40403729.
Backbone
  Vector backbone: pAAV2
  Vector type: AAV
Growth in bacteria
  Bacterial resistance: Ampicillin, 100 μg/mL
  Growth temperature: 37°C
  Growth strain: NEB Stable
  Copy number: High Copy
Gene/Insert
  Gene/Insert name: SYFP2
  Species: Synthetic
  Promoter: minBG
  Cloning method: Gibson Cloning
Terms and licenses: Academic/Nonprofit Terms; Industry Terms: Not Available to Industry
How to cite: AiP12980 - pAAV-AiE0364h-minBG-SYFP2-WPRE3-BGHpA (Alias: CN2980) was a gift from Allen Institute for Brain Science & Boaz Levi (Addgene plasmid # 230272 ; http://n2t.net/addgene:230272 ; RRID:Addgene_230272)
