[The description below was written by a language model from this plasmid's Addgene catalogue record and pLannotate feature annotations shown in this document.]
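Description:
AiP12980 - pAAV-AiE0364h-minBG-SYFP2-WPRE3-BGHpA (alias CN2980) is a 4,741-nt AAV transfer plasmid built on a pAAV2 backbone and intended for packaging an enhancer-driven fluorescent reporter into recombinant adeno-associated virus. In bacteria it is maintained by a high-copy ColE1/pUC-type origin and selected with ampicillin through the β-lactamase gene and its native promoter. An f1 phage origin and short remnants of pBR322 bom and rop sequences are also present in the backbone. The record lists a recombination-deficient strain as the growth host, a usual choice for repeat-containing ITR plasmids.

The payload lies between AAV2 inverted terminal repeats, which supply the cis signals for genome replication and encapsidation. The right ITR is annotated in full, whereas the left one is detected only as two short fragments. Inside the ITRs, the AiE0364h enhancer is placed upstream of a minimal beta-globin promoter (minBG), so that the enhancer rather than the weak core promoter determines where transcription occurs. Neither element is picked up by the automated annotation, but the unannotated stretch between the left ITR and the reporter is where the construct name places them. They drive SYFP2, a rapidly maturing monomeric yellow fluorescent protein derived from Aequorea victoria. It is followed by WPRE3, a shortened woodchuck hepatitis virus posttranscriptional element (annotated as two WPRE fragments) that boosts transcript expression while saving packaging space, and by a bovine growth hormone polyadenylation signal.

According to the record, the enhancer is designed to direct AAV-mediated transgene expression to specific populations of brain cells, and the plasmid belongs to a collection of enhancer AAVs for genetic access to cortical cell types. The particular population targeted by AiE0364h is not stated.
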