Features (pLannotate 1.2.2; 14 found; start..end, strand, type, name):
    261..288     +  repeat_region  AAV2 ITR (fragment): inverted terminal repeat of adeno-associated virus serotype 2 inverted
    317..344     +  repeat_region  AAV2 ITR (fragment): inverted terminal repeat of adeno-associated virus serotype 2 inverted
   1008..1724    +  CDS            SYFP2: SYFP2 is a basic (constitutively fluorescent) yellow fluorescent protein published in 2006, derived from Aequorea victoria. It is reported to be a very rapidly-maturing monomer with moderate acid sensitivity.
   1764..1921    +  misc_feature   WPRE (fragment): woodchuck hepatitis virus posttranscriptional regulatory element
   1927..2007    +  misc_feature   WPRE (fragment): woodchuck hepatitis virus posttranscriptional regulatory element
   2024..2135    +  polyA_signal   bGH poly(A) signal: bovine growth hormone polyadenylation signal
   2253..2393    +  repeat_region  AAV2 ITR: inverted terminal repeat of adeno-associated virus serotype 2 inverted
   2398..2449    -  misc_feature   bom (fragment): basis of mobility region from pBR322
   2468..2923    +  rep_origin     f1 ori (sequence partly withheld): f1 bacteriophage origin of replication; arrow indicates direction of (+) strand synthesis
   2924..2973    -  misc_feature   bom (fragment): basis of mobility region from pBR322
   3075..3110    -  CDS            rop (fragment): Rop protein, which maintains plasmids at low copy number; rop
   3205..3309    +  promoter       AmpR promoter: bla
   3310..4170    +  CDS            AmpR: β-lactamase; bla; confers resistance to ampicillin, carbenicillin, and related antibiotics
   4341..188     +  rep_origin     ori (across the origin): high-copy-number ColE1/pMB1/pBR322/pUC origin of replication
>Addgene plasmid #230272 | AiP12980 - pAAV-AiE0364h-minBG-SYFP2-WPRE3-BGHpA (Alias: CN2980) | addgene full sequence | sequence record 470588 | Addgene NGS Result
GCGCCACGCTTCCCGAAGGGAGAAAGGCGGACAGGTATCCGGTAAGCGGCAGGGTCGGAACAGGAGAGCG
CACGAGGGAGCTTCCAGGGGGAAACGCCTGGTATCTTTATAGTCCTGTCGGGTTTCGCCACCTCTGACTT
GAGCGTCGATTTTTGTGATGCTCGTCAGGGGGGCGGAGCCTATGGAAAAACGCCAGCAACGCGGCCTTTT
TACGGTTCCTGGCCTTTTGCTGGCCTTTTGCTCACATGTCCTGCAGGCAGCTGCGCGCTCGCTCGCTCAC
TGAGGCCGCCCGGGCGTCGGGCGACCTTTGGTCGCCCGGCCTCAGTGAGCGAGCGAGCGCGCAGAGAGGG
AGTGGCCAACTCCATCACTAGGGGTTCCTGCGGCCGCACGCGTTGTGAAAACAGCATTTGTGTGCTTTTT
TTTTAAGGGCTAAGAATGTGAGATCTAAATCAATTCTAATATATTTCAAATATATTCATTATCATGCACT
AAAAGAGAATTCCCATTTTGTGGTTCTCCAAGGAGAGTGACAGAGCCTTGTTTGTAACAGCCCCGGGCAT
AAGCAATCATTGTGTAGCTTAATTAGATATTCCCCGTGCTAGTGTGAGGGACATATGTCCATTCACTCTG
ACAAACACTGACAGCGGCCGGCGCTTTCATGATCCTGCTCTATGCAGATAAAGGCAACGCAAGTGCGAGC
TCTCCCAAGGACCTGTGGCCCCAGCCGGCCCCGGCACAATCAGCCCGCATTCACCGATTGGTTCCAGTTT
ATTAATAGCCTATGAACTTCTCATCTGCTCCCGGACTGGTTAGGACTGTCACCTGCAACTGCCAGGCCAG
AAAAGGCTTTTCCACTCCTCGGGATCCGAGCGGATCTGGGTCTGCTGGGCCAGGCGCACTTTGTATTTGA
GCTCGGGCTGGGCATAAAAGTCAGGGCAGAGCCATCTATTGCTTACATTTGCTTCTGGGATCCAGATCTT
TCGAAGCTAGCGCTACCGGTCGCCACCATGGTGAGCAAGGGCGAGGAGCTGTTCACCGGGGTGGTGCCCA
TCCTGGTCGAGCTGGACGGCGACGTAAACGGCCACAAGTTCAGCGTGTCCGGCGAGGGCGAGGGCGATGC
CACCTACGGCAAGCTGACCCTGAAGCTGATCTGCACCACCGGCAAGCTGCCCGTGCCCTGGCCCACCCTC
GTGACCACCCTGGGCTACGGCGTGCAGTGCTTCGCCCGCTACCCCGACCACATGAAGCAGCACGACTTCT
TCAAGTCCGCCATGCCCGAAGGCTACGTCCAGGAGCGCACCATCTTCTTCAAGGACGACGGCAACTACAA
GACCCGCGCCGAGGTGAAGTTCGAGGGCGACACCCTGGTGAACCGCATCGAGCTGAAGGGCATCGACTTC
AAGGAGGACGGCAACATCCTGGGGCACAAGCTGGAGTACAACTACAACAGCCACAACGTCTATATCACCG
CCGACAAGCAGAAGAACGGCATCAAGGCCAACTTCAAGATCCGCCACAACATCGAGGACGGCGGCGTGCA
GCTCGCCGACCACTACCAGCAGAACACCCCCATCGGCGACGGCCCCGTGCTGCTGCCCGACAACCACTAC
CTGAGCTACCAGTCCAAGCTGAGCAAAGACCCCAACGAGAAGCGCGATCACATGGTCCTGCTGGAGTTCG
TGACCGCCGCCGGGATCACTCTCGGCATGGACGAGCTGTACAAGTAAGTCGACGGCGCGCCGCGGCCGCG
AATTCGATATCATAATCAACCTCTGGATTACAAAATTTGTGAAAGATTGACTGGTATTCTTAACTATGTT
GCTCCTTTTACGCTATGTGGATACGCTGCTTTAATGCCTTTGTATCATGCTATTGCTTCCCGTATGGCTT
TCATTTTCTCCTCCTTGTATAAATCCTGGTTAGTTCTTGCCACGGCGGAACTCATCGCCGCCTGCCTTGC
CCGCTGCTGGACAGGGGCTCGGCTGTTGGGCACTGACAATTCCGTGGCTCGAGAGATCTTCGACTGTGCC
TTCTAGTTGCCAGCCATCTGTTGTTTGCCCCTCCCCCGTGCCTTCCTTGACCCTGGAAGGTGCCACTCCC
ACTGTCCTTTCCTAATAAAATGAGGAAATTGCATCGCATTGTCTGAGTAGGTGTCATTCTATTCTGGGGG
GTGGGGTGGGGCAGGACAGCAAGGGGGAGGATTGGGAAGACAATAGCAGGCATGAGATCTCACGTGCGGA
CCGAGCGGCCGCAGGAACCCCTAGTGATGGAGTTGGCCACTCCCTCTCTGCGCGCTCGCTCGCTCACTGA
GGCCGGGCGACCAAAGGTCGCCCGACGCCCGGGCTTTGCCCGGGCGGCCTCAGTGAGCGAGCGAGCGCGC
AGCTGCCTGCAGGGGCGCCTGATGCGGTATTTTCTCCTTACGCATCTGTGCGGTATTTCACACCGCATA
[95 nt withheld, positions 2450-2544]
T
[46 nt withheld, positions 2546-2591]
C
[141 nt withheld, positions 2593-2733]
CCTTTGACGTTGGAGTCCACGTTCTTT
[37 nt withheld, positions 2761-2797]
ACTCTATCTCGGGCTATTCTTTTGATTTATAAGGGATTTTGCCGATTTCGGTCTATTGGTTAAAAAATGA
GCTGATTTAACAAAAATTTAACGCGAATTTTAACAAAATATTAACGTTTACAATTTTATGGTGCACTCTC
AGTACAATCTGCTCTGATGCCGCATAGTTAAGCCAGCCCCGACACCCGCCAACACCCGCTGACGCGCCCT
GACGGGCTTGTCTGCTCCCGGCATCCGCTTACAGACAAGCTGTGACCGTCTCCGGGAGCTGCATGTGTCA
GAGGTTTTCACCGTCATCACCGAAACGCGCGAGACGAAAGGGCCTCGTGATACGCCTATTTTTATAGGTT
AATGTCATGATAATAATGGTTTCTTAGACGTCAGGTGGCACTTTTCGGGGAAATGTGCGCGGAACCCCTA
TTTGTTTATTTTTCTAAATACATTCAAATATGTATCCGCTCATGAGACAATAACCCTGATAAATGCTTCA
ATAATATTGAAAAAGGAAGAGTATGAGTATTCAACATTTCCGTGTCGCCCTTATTCCCTTTTTTGCGGCA
TTTTGCCTTCCTGTTTTTGCTCACCCAGAAACGCTGGTGAAAGTAAAAGATGCTGAAGATCAGTTGGGTG
CACGAGTGGGTTACATCGAACTGGATCTCAACAGCGGTAAGATCCTTGAGAGTTTTCGCCCCGAAGAACG
TTTTCCAATGATGAGCACTTTTAAAGTTCTGCTATGTGGCGCGGTATTATCCCGTATTGACGCCGGGCAA
GAGCAACTCGGTCGCCGCATACACTATTCTCAGAATGACTTGGTTGAGTACTCACCAGTCACAGAAAAGC
ATCTTACGGATGGCATGACAGTAAGAGAATTATGCAGTGCTGCCATAACCATGAGTGATAACACTGCGGC
CAACTTACTTCTGACAACGATCGGAGGACCGAAGGAGCTAACCGCTTTTTTGCACAACATGGGGGATCAT
GTAACTCGCCTTGATCGTTGGGAACCGGAGCTGAATGAAGCCATACCAAACGACGAGCGTGACACCACGA
TGCCTGTAGCAATGGCAACAACGTTGCGCAAACTATTAACTGGCGAACTACTTACTCTAGCTTCCCGGCA
ACAATTAATAGACTGGATGGAGGCGGATAAAGTTGCAGGACCACTTCTGCGCTCGGCCCTTCCGGCTGGC
TGGTTTATTGCTGATAAATCTGGAGCCGGTGAGCGTGGGTCTCGCGGTATCATTGCAGCACTGGGGCCAG
ATGGTAAGCCCTCCCGTATCGTAGTTATCTACACGACGGGGAGTCAGGCAACTATGGATGAACGAAATAG
ACAGATCGCTGAGATAGGTGCCTCACTGATTAAGCATTGGTAACTGTCAGACCAAGTTTACTCATATATA
CTTTAGATTGATTTAAAACTTCATTTTTAATTTAAAAGGATCTAGGTGAAGATCCTTTTTGATAATCTCA
TGACCAAAATCCCTTAACGTGAGTTTTCGTTCCACTGAGCGTCAGACCCCGTAGAAAAGATCAAAGGATC
TTCTTGAGATCCTTTTTTTCTGCGCGTAATCTGCTGCTTGCAAACAAAAAAACCACCGCTACCAGCGGTG
GTTTGTTTGCCGGATCAAGAGCTACCAACTCTTTTTCCGAAGGTAACTGGCTTCAGCAGAGCGCAGATAC
CAAATACTGTTCTTCTAGTGTAGCCGTAGTTAGGCCACCACTTCAAGAACTCTGTAGCACCGCCTACATA
CCTCGCTCTGCTAATCCTGTTACCAGTGGCTGCTGCCAGTGGCGATAAGTCGTGTCTTACCGGGTTGGAC
TCAAGACGATAGTTACCGGATAAGGCGCAGCGGTCGGGCTGAACGGGGGGTTCGTGCACACAGCCCAGCT
TGGAGCGAACGACCTACACCGAACTGAGATACCTACAGCGTGAGCTATGAGAAA
